Addgene plasmid #101798: pGL3-mFgf21pro2-luc
Purpose: Reporter for mouse Fgf21 promoter activity
Depositing lab: Seiichi Oyadomari. Depositing organization: Tokushima University. Publication: Skeletal muscle-specific eukaryotic translation initiation factor 2alpha phosphorylation controls amino acid metabolism and fibroblast growth factor 21-mediated non-cell-autonomous energy metabolism. Miyake M, Nomura A, Ogura A, Takehana K, Kitahara Y, Takahara K, Tsugawa K, Miyamoto C, Miura N, Sato R, Kurahashi K, Harding HP, Oyadomari M, Ron D, Oyadomari S. FASEB J. 2016 Feb;30(2):798-812. doi: 10.1096/fj.15-275990. Epub 2015 Oct 20. PubMed 26487695.
Backbone
  Vector backbone: pGL3-Basic
  Backbone manufacturer: Promega
  Backbone size w/o insert (bp): 4818
  Vector type: Mammalian Expression, Luciferase
Growth in bacteria
  Bacterial resistance: Ampicillin, 100 μg/mL
  Growth temperature: 37°C
  Growth strain: DH5alpha
  Copy number: High Copy
Gene/Insert
  Gene/Insert name: Fibroblast growth factor 21 promoter (alt name: Fgf21 promoter)
  Species: M. musculus (mouse)
  Insert size (bp): 1057
  Entrez Gene: Fgf21 (a.k.a. Fgf8c)
  Tag / fusion protein: Luciferase (C terminal on backbone)
  Cloning method: Restriction Enzyme; 5′ cloning site NheI (not destroyed); 3′ cloning site BglII (not destroyed)
  Sequencing primers: 5′ RVprimer3
Terms and licenses: Academic/Nonprofit Terms; Industry Terms: Not Available to Industry
How to cite: pGL3-mFgf21pro2-luc was a gift from Seiichi Oyadomari (Addgene plasmid # 101798 ; http://n2t.net/addgene:101798 ; RRID:Addgene_101798)
