[The description below was written by a language model from this plasmid's Addgene catalogue record and pLannotate feature annotations shown in this document.]
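Description:
pGL3-mFgf21pro2-luc is a firefly luciferase reporter plasmid built on the promoterless pGL3-Basic backbone and intended for transfection into mammalian cells to measure the activity of the mouse Fgf21 promoter. It is maintained in E. coli as a high-copy plasmid through a ColE1/pUC-type origin and selected with ampicillin via the β-lactamase gene and its own promoter. An f1 phage origin is also present, which allows single-stranded DNA production. It carries no mammalian selection marker, so it is suited to transient assays.

The insert is a roughly 1.06 kb fragment of the mouse fibroblast growth factor 21 promoter region, cloned between the NheI and BglII sites of the polylinker, both of which are retained. The feature table does not annotate this fragment, but it corresponds to the unannotated stretch immediately upstream of the luc+ coding sequence. Because pGL3-Basic has no eukaryotic promoter or enhancer of its own, luciferase expression depends on the inserted Fgf21 sequence, and transcripts are terminated by the SV40 late polyadenylation signal downstream of luc+. Although the catalogue lists luciferase as a C-terminal "tag", this is a transcriptional reporter rather than a protein fusion. Upstream of the cloning region, a synthetic poly(A) signal and an RNA polymerase II transcriptional pause site from the human α2 globin gene block spurious read-through from the backbone, lowering background signal. The short large T antigen, TcR and lacZα fragments are nonfunctional backbone remnants.

The "pro2" in the name suggests that this is one of a series of Fgf21 promoter fragments, though the record does not give the fragment's coordinates relative to the transcription start site. The associated work concerns eIF2α phosphorylation and FGF21-mediated energy metabolism in skeletal muscle, consistent with use of the reporter to study Fgf21 transcriptional induction.
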