Features (pLannotate 1.2.2; 11 found; start..end, strand, type, name):
   1130..2782    +  CDS            luciferase: firefly luciferase; luc+; enhanced luc+ version of the luciferase gene
   2823..2944    -  polyA_signal   SV40 poly(A) signal: SV40 polyadenylation signal
   2967..3035    -  CDS            large T antigen (fragment): large T antigen from SV40 (simian virus 40)
   3051..3183    +  CDS            TcR (fragment): tetracycline efflux protein; tet; confers resistance to tetracycline
   3363..3951    -  rep_origin     ori: high-copy-number ColE1/pMB1/pBR322/pUC origin of replication
   4122..4982    -  CDS            AmpR: β-lactamase; bla; confers resistance to ampicillin, carbenicillin, and related antibiotics
   4983..5087    -  promoter       AmpR promoter: bla
   5114..5542    +  rep_origin     f1 ori (sequence partly withheld): f1 bacteriophage origin of replication; arrow indicates direction of (+) strand synthesis
   5574..5641    -  CDS            lacZα (fragment): LacZα fragment of β-galactosidase; lacZ fragment
   5700..5748    +  polyA_signal   poly(A) signal: synthetic polyadenylation signal
   5762..5853    +  misc_feature   pause site: RNA polymerase II transcriptional pause signal from the human α2 globin gene
>Addgene plasmid #101798 | pGL3-mFgf21pro2-luc | addgene full sequence | sequence record 194151 | Addgene NGS Result
GGTACCGAGCTCTTACGCGTGCTAGCCAGCTGGGAGACTTCCACCTGCTGGGCTGAGGACTCCTCTTACA
CACTGCTGATACAGCTCTCCTGATGAAAGAAAGCCTCAGACACGCCCCCCCCCCAAAGCACCTTGAAGCT
TAAAATTCCAAAAGGATGAACCACACCAGCTCAGTTGCTTACACAGAAAGTCTGAAGCCCCAGGTTCCTT
CTTAGTACCCAAGAGCCAGACCCTAGCCTCCTCCCTCAGACCCAAGAGCTAGATCCCAGCCTCCTCCCTC
AGACCCAAGAGCCAGACCCTAGCCTCCTCCCTCAGATCCAGGAATACAGACCCCAGCCACCTCCCTCAGA
CCCAGAACTGCAGAGCCCAGCCACCTTCAGACCCAGGAGTGTAGACTTCAGTCTCCTACCTCAGACCCAG
AACTGCAGACCCCAGCTACCTTCAGACCCAGGAGTGTAGACCCCAGCCTCCTCCTTCAGACTCAGGAGTG
TAGACCCCAGCCTCCTCCCTCAGACTCAGGAGTGCAGACCCTAGCCTCCTCCCTCAGACTCAGGAGTGCA
GACCCCAGCCTCCTCCTTCAGACTCAGGAGTGCAGACAAGTCCCCTTCCTTAGACCCAAGGCCCCAAACC
CCATCTTTCCTCCCCTCAGATACTAAGGTGAAGATCCCAACCTCCTCCAGAGTCCAACCCTCCTCCCTCA
GACCAAGGAGCACAGACCCCAGCCTCCTCCTCCAGATTTAGGAGTGCAGACCCGCCCCCCAGCACTCTTC
CCCCCCAAACCCAGGGGGCCCATGCCTAGCCCTTTTCATTCAGACCCCTGTTGGAAAGACCCCCCCATTG
CATCATCCGTCCAGGCCGCCCTGGCCACGGTGGAATTCAGGTTCCTGCCAAGTGTGTCAAATATCACGCG
TCAGGAGTGGGGAGGGCACGTGGGCGGGCCTGTCTGGGTATAAATTCTGGTATTTCTGCGTTCACCAGAC
AGCCTTAGTGTCTTCTCAGCTGGGGATTCAACACAGGAGAAACAGCCATTCACTTTGCCTGAGCCCCAGT
CTGAACCTGACCCATCCCTGCTGGGCAAGATCTGCGATCTAAGTAAGCTTGGCATTCCGGTACTGTTGGT
AAAGCCACCATGGAAGACGCCAAAAACATAAAGAAAGGCCCGGCGCCATTCTATCCGCTGGAAGATGGAA
CCGCTGGAGAGCAACTGCATAAGGCTATGAAGAGATACGCCCTGGTTCCTGGAACAATTGCTTTTACAGA
TGCACATATCGAGGTGGACATCACTTACGCTGAGTACTTCGAAATGTCCGTTCGGTTGGCAGAAGCTATG
AAACGATATGGGCTGAATACAAATCACAGAATCGTCGTATGCAGTGAAAACTCTCTTCAATTCTTTATGC
CGGTGTTGGGCGCGTTATTTATCGGAGTTGCAGTTGCGCCCGCGAACGACATTTATAATGAACGTGAATT
GCTCAACAGTATGGGCATTTCGCAGCCTACCGTGGTGTTCGTTTCCAAAAAGGGGTTGCAAAAAATTTTG
AACGTGCAAAAAAAGCTCCCAATCATCCAAAAAATTATTATCATGGATTCTAAAACGGATTACCAGGGAT
TTCAGTCGATGTACACGTTCGTCACATCTCATCTACCTCCCGGTTTTAATGAATACGATTTTGTGCCAGA
GTCCTTCGATAGGGACAAGACAATTGCACTGATCATGAACTCCTCTGGATCTACTGGTCTGCCTAAAGGT
GTCGCTCTGCCTCATAGAACTGCCTGCGTGAGATTCTCGCATGCCAGAGATCCTATTTTTGGCAATCAAA
TCATTCCGGATACTGCGATTTTAAGTGTTGTTCCATTCCATCACGGTTTTGGAATGTTTACTACACTCGG
ATATTTGATATGTGGATTTCGAGTCGTCTTAATGTATAGATTTGAAGAAGAGCTGTTTCTGAGGAGCCTT
CAGGATTACAAGATTCAAAGTGCGCTGCTGGTGCCAACCCTATTCTCCTTCTTCGCCAAAAGCACTCTGA
TTGACAAATACGATTTATCTAATTTACACGAAATTGCTTCTGGTGGCGCTCCCCTCTCTAAGGAAGTCGG
GGAAGCGGTTGCCAAGAGGTTCCATCTGCCAGGTATCAGGCAAGGATATGGGCTCACTGAGACTACATCA
GCTATTCTGATTACACCCGAGGGGGATGATAAACCGGGCGCGGTCGGTAAAGTTGTTCCATTTTTTGAAG
CGAAGGTTGTGGATCTGGATACCGGGAAAACGCTGGGCGTTAATCAAAGAGGCGAACTGTGTGTGAGAGG
TCCTATGATTATGTCCGGTTATGTAAACAATCCGGAAGCGACCAACGCCTTGATTGACAAGGATGGATGG
CTACATTCTGGAGACATAGCTTACTGGGACGAAGACGAACACTTCTTCATCGTTGACCGCCTGAAGTCTC
TGATTAAGTACAAAGGCTATCAGGTGGCTCCCGCTGAATTGGAATCCATCTTGCTCCAACACCCCAACAT
CTTCGACGCAGGTGTCGCAGGTCTTCCCGACGATGACGCCGGTGAACTTCCCGCCGCCGTTGTTGTTTTG
GAGCACGGAAAGACGATGACGGAAAAAGAGATCGTGGATTACGTCGCCAGTCAAGTAACAACCGCGAAAA
AGTTGCGCGGAGGAGTTGTGTTTGTGGACGAAGTACCGAAAGGTCTTACCGGAAAACTCGACGCAAGAAA
AATCAGAGAGATCCTCATAAAGGCCAAGAAGGGCGGAAAGATCGCCGTGTAATTCTAGAGTCGGGGCGGC
CGGCCGCTTCGAGCAGACATGATAAGATACATTGATGAGTTTGGACAAACCACAACTAGAATGCAGTGAA
AAAAATGCTTTATTTGTGAAATTTGTGATGCTATTGCTTTATTTGTAACCATTATAAGCTGCAATAAACA
AGTTAACAACAACAATTGCATTCATTTTATGTTTCAGGTTCAGGGGGAGGTGTGGGAGGTTTTTTAAAGC
AAGTAAAACCTCTACAAATGTGGTAAAATCGATAAGGATCCGTCGACCGATGCCCTTGAGAGCCTTCAAC
CCAGTCAGCTCCTTCCGGTGGGCGCGGGGCATGACTATCGTCGCCGCACTTATGACTGTCTTCTTTATCA
TGCAACTCGTAGGACAGGTGCCGGCAGCGCTCTTCCGCTTCCTCGCTCACTGACTCGCTGCGCTCGGTCG
TTCGGCTGCGGCGAGCGGTATCAGCTCACTCAAAGGCGGTAATACGGTTATCCACAGAATCAGGGGATAA
CGCAGGAAAGAACATGTGAGCAAAAGGCCAGCAAAAGGCCAGGAACCGTAAAAAGGCCGCGTTGCTGGCG
TTTTTCCATAGGCTCCGCCCCCCTGACGAGCATCACAAAAATCGACGCTCAAGTCAGAGGTGGCGAAACC
CGACAGGACTATAAAGATACCAGGCGTTTCCCCCTGGAAGCTCCCTCGTGCGCTCTCCTGTTCCGACCCT
GCCGCTTACCGGATACCTGTCCGCCTTTCTCCCTTCGGGAAGCGTGGCGCTTTCTCATAGCTCACGCTGT
AGGTATCTCAGTTCGGTGTAGGTCGTTCGCTCCAAGCTGGGCTGTGTGCACGAACCCCCCGTTCAGCCCG
ACCGCTGCGCCTTATCCGGTAACTATCGTCTTGAGTCCAACCCGGTAAGACACGACTTATCGCCACTGGC
AGCAGCCACTGGTAACAGGATTAGCAGAGCGAGGTATGTAGGCGGTGCTACAGAGTTCTTGAAGTGGTGG
CCTAACTACGGCTACACTAGAAGAACAGTATTTGGTATCTGCGCTCTGCTGAAGCCAGTTACCTTCGGAA
AAAGAGTTGGTAGCTCTTGATCCGGCAAACAAACCACCGCTGGTAGCGGTGGTTTTTTTGTTTGCAAGCA
GCAGATTACGCGCAGAAAAAAAGGATCTCAAGAAGATCCTTTGATCTTTTCTACGGGGTCTGACGCTCAG
TGGAACGAAAACTCACGTTAAGGGATTTTGGTCATGAGATTATCAAAAAGGATCTTCACCTAGATCCTTT
TAAATTAAAAATGAAGTTTTAAATCAATCTAAAGTATATATGAGTAAACTTGGTCTGACAGTTACCAATG
CTTAATCAGTGAGGCACCTATCTCAGCGATCTGTCTATTTCGTTCATCCATAGTTGCCTGACTCCCCGTC
GTGTAGATAACTACGATACGGGAGGGCTTACCATCTGGCCCCAGTGCTGCAATGATACCGCGAGACCCAC
GCTCACCGGCTCCAGATTTATCAGCAATAAACCAGCCAGCCGGAAGGGCCGAGCGCAGAAGTGGTCCTGC
AACTTTATCCGCCTCCATCCAGTCTATTAATTGTTGCCGGGAAGCTAGAGTAAGTAGTTCGCCAGTTAAT
AGTTTGCGCAACGTTGTTGCCATTGCTACAGGCATCGTGGTGTCACGCTCGTCGTTTGGTATGGCTTCAT
TCAGCTCCGGTTCCCAACGATCAAGGCGAGTTACATGATCCCCCATGTTGTGCAAAAAAGCGGTTAGCTC
CTTCGGTCCTCCGATCGTTGTCAGAAGTAAGTTGGCCGCAGTGTTATCACTCATGGTTATGGCAGCACTG
CATAATTCTCTTACTGTCATGCCATCCGTAAGATGCTTTTCTGTGACTGGTGAGTACTCAACCAAGTCAT
TCTGAGAATAGTGTATGCGGCGACCGAGTTGCTCTTGCCCGGCGTCAATACGGGATAATACCGCGCCACA
TAGCAGAACTTTAAAAGTGCTCATCATTGGAAAACGTTCTTCGGGGCGAAAACTCTCAAGGATCTTACCG
CTGTTGAGATCCAGTTCGATGTAACCCACTCGTGCACCCAACTGATCTTCAGCATCTTTTACTTTCACCA
GCGTTTCTGGGTGAGCAAAAACAGGAAGGCAAAATGCCGCAAAAAAGGGAATAAGGGCGACACGGAAATG
TTGAATACTCATACTCTTCCTTTTTCAATATTATTGAAGCATTTATCAGGGTTATTGTCTCATGAGCGGA
TACATATTTGAATGTATTTAGAAAAATAAACAAATAGGGGTTCCGCGCACATTTCCCCGAAAAGTGCCAC
CTG
[124 nt withheld, positions 5114-5237]
C
[91 nt withheld, positions 5239-5329]
A
[49 nt withheld, positions 5331-5379]
CCTTTGACGTTGGAGTCCACGTTCTTT
[37 nt withheld, positions 5407-5443]
ACCCTATCTCGGTCTATTCTTTTGATTTATAAGGGATTTTGCCGATTTCGGCCTATTGGTTAAAAAATGA
GCTGATTTAACAAAAATTTAACGCGAATTTTAACAAAATATTAACGCTTACAATTTGCCATTCGCCATTC
AGGCTGCGCAACTGTTGGGAAGGGCGATCGGTGCGGGCCTCTTCGCTATTACGCCAGCCCAAGCTACCAT
GATAAGTAAGTAATATTAAGGTACGGGAGGTACTTGGAGCGGCCGCAATAAAATATCTTTATTTTCATTA
CATCTGTGTGTTGGTTTTTTGTGTGAATCGATAGTACTAACATACGCTCTCCATCAAAACAAAACGAAAC
AAAACAAACTAGCAAAATAGGCTGTCCCCAGTGCAAGTGCAGGTGCCAGAACATTTCTCTATCGATA
